Addgene plasmid #56481: sfGFP-EB3-7
Purpose: Localization: MT End Binding Protein, Excitation: 485, Emission: 507
Depositing lab: Michael Davidson.
Backbone
  Vector backbone: sfGFP
  Backbone size w/o insert (bp): 4750
  Vector type: Mammalian Expression
  Selectable markers: Neomycin (select with G418)
Growth in bacteria
  Bacterial resistance: Kanamycin, 50 μg/mL
  Growth temperature: 37°C
  Growth strain: DH5alpha
  Copy number: High Copy
Gene/Insert
  Gene/Insert name: EB3 (alt name: NM_012326.2)
  Species: H. sapiens (human)
  Entrez Gene: MAPRE3 (a.k.a. EB3, EBF3, EBF3-S, RP3)
  Promoter: CMV
  Tag / fusion protein: sfGFP (C terminal on backbone)
  Cloning method: Unknown
  Sequencing primers: 5′ CMV-F; 3′ SV40pA-R
Terms and licenses: Academic/Nonprofit Terms; Industry Terms
Depositor comments: . Excitation = 485; Emission = 507
How to cite: sfGFP-EB3-7 was a gift from Michael Davidson (Addgene plasmid # 56481 ; http://n2t.net/addgene:56481 ; RRID:Addgene_56481)
