[The description below was written by a language model from this plasmid's Addgene catalogue record.]
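Description:
sfGFP-EB3-7 is a mammalian expression plasmid that produces human EB3 (the microtubule end-binding protein encoded by MAPRE3) fused to superfolder GFP. It is built on an sfGFP fusion backbone of about 4.75 kb without the insert. The catalogue entry lists it as a high-copy plasmid maintained in E. coli under kanamycin selection, with a neomycin resistance marker that allows G418 selection of transfected mammalian cells. No feature table accompanies the record, so the origin of replication and the exact layout of the resistance cassette are not stated.

Expression of the fusion is driven by the CMV promoter, a strong constitutive promoter in most mammalian cell lines. The choice of an SV40 polyA reverse sequencing primer suggests an SV40 polyadenylation signal downstream of the coding region. The sfGFP tag is recorded as C-terminal and supplied by the backbone, so EB3 sits upstream of the fluorescent protein. The "7" in the name may refer to the linker between the two parts, but the record does not explain it, and the cloning method is listed as unknown.

The stated purpose is as a localization marker for microtubule end binding. EB-family proteins accumulate at growing microtubule plus ends, so a fluorescent EB3 fusion is generally used in live-cell imaging to visualize polymerizing tips and follow microtubule growth dynamics. The fluorophore is recorded with excitation at 485 nm and emission at 507 nm, which is compatible with standard green fluorescence imaging.
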