>Addgene plasmid #56481 | sfGFP-EB3-7 | depositor partial sequence | sequence record 87374 | insert sequence
AGATCCGCTAGCGCTACCGGACTCAGATCTCGAGCTCAAGCTTCGAATTCTGCAGTCGACTGCCACCATG
GCCGTCAATGTGTACTCCACATCTGTGACCAGTGAAAATCTGAGTCGCCATGATATGCTTGCATGGGTCA
ACGACTCCCTGCACCTCAACTATACCAAGATAGAACAGCTTTGTTCAGGGGCAGCCTACTGCCAGTTCAT
GGACATGCTCTTCCCCGGCTGTGTGCACTTGAGGAAAGTGAAGTTCCAGGCCAAACTAGAGCATGAATAC
ATCCACAACTTCAAGGTGCTGCAAGCAGCTTTCAAGAAGATGGGTGTTGACAAAATCATTCCTGTAGAGA
AATTAGTGAAAGGAAAATTCCAAGATAATTTTGAGTTTATTCAGTGGTTTAAGAAATTCTTTGACGCAAA
CTATGATGGAAAGGATTACAACCCTCTGCTGGCGCGGCAGGGCCAGGACGTAGCGCCACCTCCTAACCCA
GGTGATCAGATCTTCAACAAATCCAAGAAACTCATTGGCACAGCAGTTCCACAGAGGACGTCCCCCACAG
GCCCAAAAAACATGCAGACCTCTGGCCGGCTGAGCAATGTGGCCCCCCCCTGCATTCTCCGGAAGAATCC
TCCATCAGCCCGAAATGGCGGCCATGAGACTGATGCCCAAATTCTTGAACTCAACCAACAGCTGGTGGAC
TTGAAGCTGACAGTGGATGGGCTGGAGAAGGAACGTGACTTCTACTTCAGCAAACTTCGTGACATCGAGC
TCATCTGCCAGGAGCATGAAAGTGAAAACAGCCCTGTTATCTCAGGCATCATTGGCATCCTCTATGCCAC
AGAGGAAGGATTCGCACCCCCTGAGGACGATGAGATTGAAGAGCATCAACAAGAAGACCAGGACGAGTAC
CTGGATCCACCGGTCGCCACCATGGTGAGCAAGGGCGAGGAGCTGTTCACCGGGGTGGTGCCCATCCTGG
TCGAGCTGGACGGCGACGTAAACGGCCACAAGTTCAGCGTGCGCGGCGAGGGCGAGGGCGATGCCACCAA
CGGCAAGCTGACCCTGAAGTTCATCTGCACCACCGGCAAGCTGCCCGTGCCCTGGCCCACCCTCGTGACC
ACCCTGACCTACGGCGTGCAGTGCTTCAGCCGCTACCCCGACCACATGAAGCGCCACGACTTCTTCAAGT
CCGCCATGCCCGAAGGCTACGTCCAGGAGCGCACCATCAGCTTCAAGGACGACGGCACCTACAAGACCCG
CGCCGAGGTGAAGTTCGAGGGCGACACCCTGGTGAACCGCATCGAGCTGAAGGGCATCGACTTCAAGGAG
GACGGCAACATCCTGGGGCACAAGCTGGAGTACAACTTCAACAGCCACAACGTCTATATCACCGCCGACA
AGCAGAAGAACGGCATCAAGGCCAACTTCAAGATCCGCCACAACGTGGAGGACGGCAGCGTGCAGCTCGC
CGACCACTACCAGCAGAACACCCCCATCGGCGACGGCCCCGTGCTGCTGCCCGACAACCACTACCTGAGC
ACCCAGTCCGTGCTGAGCAAAGACCCCAACGAGAAGCGCGATCACATGGTCCTGCTGGAGTTCGTGACCG
CCGCCGGGATCACTCACGGCATGGACGAGCTGTACAAGTAAGCGGCCGCGACTCTAGATCATAATCAGCC
ATACCACATTT
