>Addgene plasmid #56481 | sfGFP-EB3-7 | addgene partial sequence | sequence record 138230 | EGFP-N 5'-CGTCGCCGTCCAGCTCGACCAG-3'
TCGCCCTTGCTCACCATGGTGGCGACCGGTGGATCCAGGTACTCGTCCTGGTCTTCTTGTTGATGCTCTT
CAATCTCATCGTCCTCAGGGGGTGCGAATCCTTCCTCTGTGGCATAGAGGATGCCAATGATGCCTGAGAT
AACAGGGCTGTTTTCACTTTCATGCTCCTGGCAGATGAGCTCGATGTCACGAAGTTTGCTGAAGTAGAAG
TCACGTTCCTTCTCCAGCCCATCCACTGTCAGCTTCAAGTCCACCAGCTGTTGGTTGAGTTCAAGAATTT
GGGCATCAGTCTCATGGCCGCCATTTCGGGCTGATGGAGGATTCTTCCGGAGAATGCAGGGGGGGGCCAC
ATTGCTCAGCCGGCCAGAGGTCTGCATGTTTTTTGGGCCTGTGGGGGACGTCCTCTGTGGAACTGCTGTG
CCAATGAGTTTCTTGGATTTGTTGAAGATCTGATCACCTGGGTTAGGAGGTGGCGCTACGTCCTGGCCCT
GCCGCGCCAGCAGAGGGTTGTAATCCTTTCCATCATAGTTTGCGTCAAAGAATTTCTTAAACCACTGAAT
AAACTCAAAATTATCTTGGAATTTTCCTTTCACTAATTTCTCTACAGGAATGATTTTGTCAACACCCATC
TTCTTGAAAGCTGCTTGCAGCACCTTGAAGTTGTGGATGTATTCATGCTCTAGTTTGGCCTGGAACTTCA
CTTTCCTCAAGTGCACACAGCCGGGGAAGAGCATGTCCATGAACTGGCAGTAGGCTGCCCCTGAACAAAG
CTGTTCTATCTTGGTATAGTTGAGGTGC
